Addgene plasmid #174732: pDTCendoNA2
Purpose: Expresses DT386C-endoNA2 fusion protein for selective elimination of polysialic acid–containing cells. Truncated diphtheria toxin fused to noncatalytic endosialidase via a caspase-3/7-cleavable linker
Depositing lab: Jukka Finne. Depositing organization: University of Helsinki. Publication: Design of a cytotoxic neuroblastoma-targeting agent using an enzyme acting on polysialic acid fused to a toxin. Lehti TA, Pajunen MI, Jokilammi A, Korja M, Lilie H, Vettenranta K, Finne J. Mol Cancer Ther. 2021 Jul 26. pii: 1535-7163.MCT-20-1031. doi: 10.1158/1535-7163.MCT-20-1031. PubMed 34315766.
Backbone
  Vector backbone: pFEndoNA2
  Backbone manufacturer: Finne lab
  Backbone size w/o insert (bp): 7102
  Total vector size (bp): 7546
  Modifications to backbone: The egfp gene deleted, and NotI and SpeI restriction sites introduced
  Vector type: Bacterial Expression
Growth in bacteria
  Bacterial resistance: Ampicillin, 100 μg/mL
  Growth temperature: 37°C
  Growth strain: NEB Stable
  Copy number: High Copy
Gene/Insert
  Gene/Insert name: DT386C (alt name: tox gene)
  Species: Corynebacterium diphtheriae
  Insert size (bp): 1181
  Mutation: Deleted amino acids 412-560 (the receptor binding domain R of diphtheria toxin) and added the caspase-3/7 cleavage motif DEVD.
  GenBank ID: NC_002935.2
  Cloning method: Restriction Enzyme; 5′ cloning site NotI (not destroyed); 3′ cloning site SpeI (not destroyed)
  Sequencing primers: 5′ CCCGAAAAGTGCCACCTG; 3′ CGTGTACAGCTTATCTAACC
Terms and licenses: Academic/Nonprofit Terms; Industry Terms: Not Available to Industry
Depositor comments: This plasmid can be amplified and maintained in ampicillin-sensitive E. coli strains that harbor the lacIq mutation (such as XL1 Blue and JM109) or carries the pREP4 repressor plasmid (such as M15 [pREP4]).
How to cite: pDTCendoNA2 was a gift from Jukka Finne (Addgene plasmid # 174732 ; http://n2t.net/addgene:174732 ; RRID:Addgene_174732)
