[The description below was written by a language model from this plasmid's Addgene catalogue record and pLannotate feature annotations shown in this document.]
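Description:
pDTCendoNA2 is a 7,546 bp bacterial expression plasmid built on pFEndoNA2, a backbone from which the egfp gene was removed and NotI and SpeI sites were introduced. It replicates from a high-copy ColE1/pMB1-type origin and is selected with ampicillin through the bla gene. The annotation also shows a pBR322 bom region, a short rop fragment and a cat coding sequence preceded by only a fragment of its promoter, although chloramphenicol is not listed as a selection. Expression is driven by a bacteriophage T5 promoter with embedded and downstream lac operators, so transcription is held off by lac repressor and can be relieved with IPTG. In line with this, the depositor notes that the plasmid should be kept in lacIq hosts or strains carrying a repressor plasmid, which is a sensible precaution for a toxin-encoding construct. Lambda t0 and rrnB T1 terminators follow the expression and cat units.

The open reading frame begins with an N-terminal 6xHis tag and continues into DT386C, a truncated Corynebacterium diphtheriae toxin cloned between NotI and SpeI. This insert lacks the receptor-binding R domain and carries an added DEVD caspase-3/7 cleavage motif that serves as the linker. The feature table labels only the catalytic A fragment of this 1,181 bp insert. Downstream lies the endosialidase portion, annotated by homology to the phage K1E tail fibre endo-N protein, including its C-terminal chaperone region that promotes trimer folding. According to the record this endosialidase is noncatalytic, so it binds polysialic acid instead of degrading it and thereby replaces the toxin's native targeting domain. The purified fusion is intended for selective killing of polysialic acid-bearing cells, with neuroblastoma named as the target in the associated publication.
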