Features (pLannotate 1.2.2; 14 found; start..end, strand, type, name):
     52..96      +  promoter       T5 promoter: bacteriophage T5 promoter for E. coli RNA polymerase, with embedded lac operator
    104..120     +  protein_bind   lac operator: The lac repressor binds to the lac operator to inhibit transcription in E. coli. This inhibition can be relieved by adding lactose or isopropyl-β-D-thiogalactopyranoside (IPTG). lac repressor encoded by lacI
    169..186     +  CDS            6xHis: 6xHis affinity tag
    202..774     +  CDS            DTA: diphtheria toxin fragment A; Corynebacterium diphtheriae tox
   1768..4170    +  CDS            GP90: FIBER_BPK1E - Also known as END. Experimental evidence at protein level: Swiss-Prot protein existence level 1. [C-terminal chaperone protein]: The C-terminal chaperone protein mediates homotrimerization and proper folding of the catalytic endo-N trimer. From Escherichia phage K1E (Bacteriophage K1E).
   4335..4429    +  terminator     lambda t0 terminator: transcription terminator from phage lambda
   4444..4472    +  promoter       cat promoter (fragment): promoter of the E. coli cat gene encoding chloramphenicol acetyltransferase
   4473..5129    +  CDS            cat: CAT_ECOLX - Experimental evidence at protein level: Swiss-Prot protein existence level 1. This enzyme is an effector of chloramphenicol resistance in bacteria. From Escherichia coli. This protein is used as a marker in many commonly used cloning vectors, such as pACYC184.
   5197..5283    +  terminator     rrnB T1 terminator: Escherichia coli rrnB; transcription terminator T1 from the E. coli rrnB gene
   5295..5336    +  CDS            rop (fragment): Rop protein, which maintains plasmids at low copy number; rop
   5438..5578    +  misc_feature   bom: basis of mobility region from pBR322
   5764..6352    -  rep_origin     ori: high-copy-number ColE1/pMB1/pBR322/pUC origin of replication
   6523..7383    -  CDS            AmpR: β-lactamase; bla; confers resistance to ampicillin, carbenicillin, and related antibiotics
   7384..7488    -  promoter       AmpR promoter: bla
>Addgene plasmid #174732 | pDTCendoNA2 | addgene full sequence | sequence record 343523 | Addgene NGS Result
ACCTATAAAAATAGGCGTATCACGAGGCCCTTTCGTCTTCACCTCGAGAAATCATAAAAAATTTATTTGC
TTTGTGAGCGGATAACAATTATAATAGATTCAATTGTGAGCGGATAACAATTTCACACAGAATTCATTAA
AGAGGAGAAATTAACTATGAGAGGATCTCACCATCACCATCACCATGGCGGCCGCGGCGCTGATGATGTT
GTTGATTCTTCTAAATCTTTTGTGATGGAAAACTTTTCTTCGTACCACGGGACTAAACCTGGTTATGTAG
ATTCCATTCAAAAAGGTATACAAAAGCCAAAATCTGGTACACAAGGAAATTATGACGATGATTGGAAAGG
GTTTTATAGTACCGACAATAAATACGACGCTGCGGGATACTCTGTAGATAATGAAAACCCGCTCTCTGGA
AAAGCTGGAGGCGTGGTCAAAGTGACGTATCCAGGACTGACGAAGGTTCTCGCACTAAAAGTGGATAATG
CCGAAACTATTAAGAAAGAGTTAGGTTTAAGTCTCACTGAACCGTTGATGGAGCAAGTCGGAACGGAAGA
GTTTATCAAAAGGTTCGGTGATGGTGCTTCGCGTGTAGTGCTCAGCCTTCCCTTCGCTGAGGGGAGTTCT
AGCGTTGAATATATTAATAACTGGGAACAGGCGAAAGCGTTAAGCGTAGAACTTGAGATTAATTTTGAAA
CCCGTGGAAAACGTGGCCAAGATGCGATGTATGAGTATATGGCTCAAGCCTGTGCAGGAAATCGTGTCAG
GCGATCAGTAGGTAGCTCATTGTCATGCATAAATCTTGATTGGGATGTCATAAGGGATAAAACTAAGACA
AAGATAGAGTCTTTGAAAGAGCATGGCCCTATCAAAAATAAAATGAGCGAAAGTCCCAATAAAACAGTAT
CTGAGGAAAAAGCTAAACAATACCTAGAAGAATTTCATCAAACGGCATTAGAGCATCCTGAATTGTCAGA
ACTTAAAACCGTTACTGGGACCAATCCTGTATTCGCTGGGGCTAACTATGCGGCGTGGGCAGTAAACGTT
GCGCAAGTTATCGATAGCGAAACAGCTGATAATTTGGAAAAGACAACTGCTGCTCTTTCGATACTTCCTG
GTATCGGTAGCGTAATGGGCATTGCAGACGGTGCCGTTCACCACAATACAGAAGAGATAGTGGCACAATC
AATAGCTTTATCGTCTTTAATGGTTGCTCAAGCTATTCCATTGGTAGGAGAGCTAGTTGATATTGGTTTC
GCTGCATATAATTTTGTAGAGAGTATTATCAATTTATTTCAAGTAGTTCATAATTCGTATAATCGTCCCG
CGTATTCTCCGGGGCATAAAGACGAAGTTGACACTAGTGGGATCGCAAATAACTATACTGATAGTAAAAG
TGCTGAAACATTGGAAAATGCGCGTAAAGAGGCTTTTGCTCAGTCTAAAGATGTTTTGAATATGGCAAAA
GCACACTCAAATAGTGTTGCTAGAACAACTTTAGAAACTGCTGAAGAACATGCAAATAGTGTTGCCAGAA
CAACTTTAGAAACTGCTGAAGAACATGCAAATAAAAAATCAGCTGAGGCGTTAGCAAGCGCTAATGTGTA
TGCAGACAGCAAGTCTTCTCACACACTAAAAACTGCAAATAGCTATACCGATGTGACTGTAAGTAATTCG
ACTAAGAAAGCAATCCGTGAATCGAATCAATACACAGATCATAAATTCCGTCAACTTGACAACCGGTTAG
ATAAGCTGTACACGGATCAATTCAAGAGTAAAATAGCAGGTGCAATCTGGCGTAACTTGGATGACAAGCT
CACCGAGGTTGTATCGCTTAAAGATTTTGGAGCCAAAGGTGATGGTAAGACAAACGACCAAGATGCAGTA
AATGCAGCGATGGCTTCAGGTAAGAGAATTGACGGTGCTGGTGCTACTTACAAAGTATCATCTTTACCTG
ATATGGAGCGATTCTATAACACCCGCTTCGTATGGGAACGTTTATCAGGTCAACCTCTTTACTATGTGAG
TAAAGGTTTTATCAATGGTGAACTCTATAAAATCACGGATAACCCTTATTACAATGCTTGGCCTCAAGAC
AAAGCGTTTGTATATGAGAACGTGATATATGCACCTTACATGGGTAGCGACCGTCATGGTGTTAGTCGTC
TGCATGTATCATGGGTTAAGTCTGGTGACGATGGTCAAACATGGTCTACACCAGAGTGGTTAACTGATCT
GCATCCAGATTACCCTACAGTGAACTATCATTGTATGAGCATGGGTGTATGTCGCAACCGTCTGTTTGCC
ATGATTGAAACACGTACTTTAGCCAAGAACGCACTAACCAATTGTGCATTGTGGGATCGCCCTATGTCTC
GTAGTCTGCATCTTACGGGTGGTATCACTAAGGCTGCAAATCAGCGATATGCAACAATACATGTACCAGA
TCACGGACTATTCGTGGGCGATTTTGTTAACTTCTCTAATTCTGCGGTAACAGGTGTATCAGGTGATATG
ACTGTTGCAACGGTAATAGATAAGGACAACTTCACGGTTCTTACACCTAACCAGCAGACTTCAGATTTGA
ATAACGCTGGAAAGAATTGGCACATGGGTACTTCTTTCCATAAGTCTCCGTGGCGTAAGACAGATCTTGG
TCTAATCCCTCATGTCACAGAGGTGCATAGCTTTGCTACTATTGATAACAATGGCTTTGTTATGGGCTAT
CATCAAGGTGATGTAGCTCCACGAGAAGTTGGGCTTTTCTACTTCCCTGATGCTTTCAATAGCCCATCTA
ATTATGTTCGTCGTCAGATACCATCTGAGTATGAACCAGATGCGGCAGAGCCATGCATCAAGTACTATGA
CGGTGTATTATACCTTATCACTCGTGGTACTCGTGGCGACCGACTAGGAAGCTCTCTGCATCGTAGTAGA
GATATAGGTCAGACTTGGGAGTCACTAAGATTTCCACATAATGTGTATCATACTACTTTACCGTTTGCTA
AGGTAGGAGATGACCTTATTATGTTTGGTTCAGAACGTGCAGAAAATGAATGGGAAGCAGGTGCACCAGA
TGATCGTTACAAGGCATCTTATCCTCGTACCTTCTATGCACGATTGAATGTAAACAATTGGAATGCAGCT
GATATTGAATGGGTTAACATCACAGACCAAATCTATCAGGGTGACATTGTGGACTCTAGTGTAGGTGTAG
GTTCGGTAGTAGTTAAAGACAGCTACATTTACTATATCTTTGGTGGCGAAAACCATTTCAACCCAATGAC
TTATGGTGACAACAGAGATAAAGACCCATTTAAAGGTCATGGACACCCTACTGATATATACTGCTATAAG
ATGCAGATTGCAAATGACAGTCGTGTATCTCGTAAGTTTACATATGGTGCAACTCCCGGACAGGCTATAC
CTACCTTCATGGGTACTGATGGTATTCGTACTATTCCTGCTCCACTTCACTTATCAGGAGAGGTAGTTGC
CGCAGATATGACTGTCGAACATCTTACCCTGAAGGCAAGTACAAGTGCTAATATTCGCTCAGAGATGCTG
ATGGAAGGTGAATATGGGTTCATTGGTAAGACTATACCAAAGGATAACCCAACTGCCCAACGTGTCATCA
TCTCTGGTGGAGGGGGTACAGCAGCAGATACCGGTGCGCAAATTACCTTACATGGAGCAGGTTCTAGTAC
TTCTAGACGCGCAGTATATAATGCCAATGAGCACTTGTTCCAAAGCGGGGCTATCATGCCCTACAATGAT
AACGTGTATCCTGCTGGCGGCCCTCGTAATAGATTCACTACTATCCATCTTACAAGTGACCCTATTATTA
CGTCTGATGCCACTCATAAGTATGGATCACAAGGTATTGATGAGAGTGTACTAAAGGCATGGGGTAAGGT
TAGCTTCAAGCAGTACAAGTTGATTGGTGAGATGTCTCGTGGTGTGCACCACACTCACTTTGGTGTATTG
GCACAAGACATTGTAGCTGCTTTTGCATCCGAAGGGTTAGATGCAATCGACTTCGGCATTGTCTCCTTCG
AAGAAGGTCAGTTTGGTGTTAGATATAGTGAAATCTTAATCTTGGAGGCTGCTTATACTCGTTATCGTTT
AGATAAGTTAGAGGAGATGTATGCCACTAATAAAATCAGTTAAGCAAGCTGCTGTACTCCAGAATACAGA
AGAACTTATTCAATCAGGACGTGACCCTAAGCAGGCATACGCCATTGCCAAGGATGTACAAGTAAAGCGG
CCGATCCGCATGCGAGCTCGGTACCCCGGGTCGACCTGCAGCCAAGCTTAATTAGCTGAGCTTGGACTCC
TGTTGATAGATCCAGTAATGACCTCAGAACTCCATCTGGATTTGTTCAGAACGCTCGGTTGCCGCCGGGC
GTTTTTTATTGGTGAGAATCCAAGCTAGCTTGGCGAGATTTTCAGGAGCTAAGGAAGCTAAAATGGAGAA
AAAAATCACTGGATATACCACCGTTGATATATCCCAATGGCATCGTAAAGAACATTTTGAGGCATTTCAG
TCAGTTGCTCAATGTACCTATAACCAGACCGTTCAGCTGGATATTACGGCCTTTTTAAAGACCGTAAAGA
AAAATAAGCACAAGTTTTATCCGGCCTTTATTCACATTCTTGCCCGCCTGATGAATGCTCATCCGGAATT
TCGTATGGCAATGAAAGACGGTGAGCTGGTGATATGGGATAGTGTTCACCCTTGTTACACCGTTTTCCAT
GAGCAAACTGAAACGTTTTCATCGCTCTGGAGTGAATACCACGACGATTTCCGGCAGTTTCTACACATAT
ATTCGCAAGATGTGGCGTGTTACGGTGAAAACCTGGCCTATTTCCCTAAAGGGTTTATTGAGAATATGTT
TTTCGTCTCAGCCAATCCCTGGGTGAGTTTCACCAGTTTTGATTTAAACGTGGCCAATATGGACAACTTC
TTCGCCCCCGTTTTCACCATGGGCAAATATTATACGCAAGGCGACAAGGTGCTGATGCCGCTGGCGATTC
AGGTTCATCATGCCGTTTGTGATGGCTTCCATGTCGGCAGAATGCTTAATGAATTACAACAGTACTGCGA
TGAGTGGCAGGGCGGGGCGTAATTTTTTTAAGGCAGTTATTGGTGCCCTTAAACGCCTGGGGTAATGACT
CTCTAGCTTGAGGCATCAAATAAAACGAAAGGCTCAGTCGAAAGACTGGGCCTTTCGTTTTATCTGTTGT
TTGTCGGTGAACGCTCTCCTGAGTAGGACAAATCCGCCCTCTAGAGCTGCCTCGCGCGTTTCGGTGATGA
CGGTGAAAACCTCTGACACATGCAGCTCCCGGAGACGGTCACAGCTTGTCTGTAAGCGGATGCCGGGAGC
AGACAAGCCCGTCAGGGCGCGTCAGCGGGTGTTGGCGGGTGTCGGGGCGCAGCCATGACCCAGTCACGTA
GCGATAGCGGAGTGTATACTGGCTTAACTATGCGGCATCAGAGCAGATTGTACTGAGAGTGCACCATATG
CGGTGTGAAATACCGCACAGATGCGTAAGGAGAAAATACCGCATCAGGCGCTCTTCCGCTTCCTCGCTCA
CTGACTCGCTGCGCTCGGTCGTTCGGCTGCGGCGAGCGGTATCAGCTCACTCAAAGGCGGTAATACGGTT
ATCCACAGAATCAGGGGATAACGCAGGAAAGAACATGTGAGCAAAAGGCCAGCAAAAGGCCAGGAACCGT
AAAAAGGCCGCGTTGCTGGCGTTTTTCCATAGGCTCCGCCCCCCTGACGAGCATCACAAAAATCGACGCT
CAAGTCAGAGGTGGCGAAACCCGACAGGACTATAAAGATACCAGGCGTTTCCCCCTGGAAGCTCCCTCGT
GCGCTCTCCTGTTCCGACCCTGCCGCTTACCGGATACCTGTCCGCCTTTCTCCCTTCGGGAAGCGTGGCG
CTTTCTCATAGCTCACGCTGTAGGTATCTCAGTTCGGTGTAGGTCGTTCGCTCCAAGCTGGGCTGTGTGC
ACGAACCCCCCGTTCAGCCCGACCGCTGCGCCTTATCCGGTAACTATCGTCTTGAGTCCAACCCGGTAAG
ACACGACTTATCGCCACTGGCAGCAGCCACTGGTAACAGGATTAGCAGAGCGAGGTATGTAGGCGGTGCT
ACAGAGTTCTTGAAGTGGTGGCCTAACTACGGCTACACTAGAAGGACAGTATTTGGTATCTGCGCTCTGC
TGAAGCCAGTTACCTTCGGAAAAAGAGTTGGTAGCTCTTGATCCGGCAAACAAACCACCGCTGGTAGCGG
TGGTTTTTTTGTTTGCAAGCAGCAGATTACGCGCAGAAAAAAAGGATCTCAAGAAGATCCTTTGATCTTT
TCTACGGGGTCTGACGCTCAGTGGAACGAAAACTCACGTTAAGGGATTTTGGTCATGAGATTATCAAAAA
GGATCTTCACCTAGATCCTTTTAAATTAAAAATGAAGTTTTAAATCAATCTAAAGTATATATGAGTAAAC
TTGGTCTGACAGTTACCAATGCTTAATCAGTGAGGCACCTATCTCAGCGATCTGTCTATTTCGTTCATCC
ATAGTTGCCTGACTCCCCGTCGTGTAGATAACTACGATACGGGAGGGCTTACCATCTGGCCCCAGTGCTG
CAATGATACCGCGAGACCCACGCTCACCGGCTCCAGATTTATCAGCAATAAACCAGCCAGCCGGAAGGGC
CGAGCGCAGAAGTGGTCCTGCAACTTTATCCGCCTCCATCCAGTCTATTAATTGTTGCCGGGAAGCTAGA
GTAAGTAGTTCGCCAGTTAATAGTTTGCGCAACGTTGTTGCCATTGCTACAGGCATCGTGGTGTCACGCT
CGTCGTTTGGTATGGCTTCATTCAGCTCCGGTTCCCAACGATCAAGGCGAGTTACATGATCCCCCATGTT
GTGCAAAAAAGCGGTTAGCTCCTTCGGTCCTCCGATCGTTGTCAGAAGTAAGTTGGCCGCAGTGTTATCA
CTCATGGTTATGGCAGCACTGCATAATTCTCTTACTGTCATGCCATCCGTAAGATGCTTTTCTGTGACTG
GTGAGTACTCAACCAAGTCATTCTGAGAATAGTGTATGCGGCGACCGAGTTGCTCTTGCCCGGCGTCAAT
ACGGGATAATACCGCGCCACATAGCAGAACTTTAAAAGTGCTCATCATTGGAAAACGTTCTTCGGGGCGA
AAACTCTCAAGGATCTTACCGCTGTTGAGATCCAGTTCGATGTAACCCACTCGTGCACCCAACTGATCTT
CAGCATCTTTTACTTTCACCAGCGTTTCTGGGTGAGCAAAAACAGGAAGGCAAAATGCCGCAAAAAAGGG
AATAAGGGCGACACGGAAATGTTGAATACTCATACTCTTCCTTTTTCAATATTATTGAAGCATTTATCAG
GGTTATTGTCTCATGAGCGGATACATATTTGAATGTATTTAGAAAAATAAACAAATAGGGGTTCCGCGCA
CATTTCCCCGAAAAGTGCCACCTGACGTCTAAGAAACCATTATTATCATGACATTA
